Addgene plasmid #224445: kiCAP-AAV-MyoAAV3D
Purpose: Rep/Cap plasmid for the production of MyoAAV 3D, a muscle-tropic AAV capsid in mice and macaques.
Depositing lab: Pardis Sabeti. Depositing organization: Broad Institute. Publication: Directed evolution of a family of AAV capsid variants enabling potent muscle-directed gene delivery across species. Tabebordbar M, Lagerborg KA, Stanton A, King EM, Ye S, Tellez L, Krunnfusz A, Tavakoli S, Widrick JJ, Messemer KA, Troiano EC, Moghadaszadeh B, Peacker BL, Leacock KA, Horwitz N, Beggs AH, Wagers AJ, Sabeti PC. Cell. 2021 Sep 16;184(19):4919-4938.e22. doi: 10.1016/j.cell.2021.08.028. Epub 2021 Sep 9. PubMed 34506722.
Backbone
  Vector backbone: pUC57-Kan
  Vector type: AAV
Growth in bacteria
  Bacterial resistance: Kanamycin, 50 μg/mL
  Growth temperature: 30°C
  Growth strain: NEB Stable
  Copy number: High Copy
Gene/Insert
  Gene/Insert name: AAV9 VP1 modified with 7mer insertion between amino acids 588 and 589 (alt name: MyoAAV 3D)
  Species: Synthetic
  Insert size (bp): 2232
  Mutation: RGDYREL insert between amino acids 588 and 589 of AAV9 VP1
  Promoter: p41
  Cloning method: Gibson Cloning
Terms and licenses: Academic/Nonprofit Terms; Industry Terms: Not Available to Industry
Depositor comments: Insert was cloned via BsiWI (5') and AgeI (3', preserved in cloning) sites
How to cite: kiCAP-AAV-MyoAAV3D was a gift from Pardis Sabeti (Addgene plasmid # 224445 ; http://n2t.net/addgene:224445 ; RRID:Addgene_224445)
