[The description below was written by a language model from this plasmid's Addgene catalogue record and pLannotate feature annotations shown in this document.]
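Description:
kiCAP-AAV-MyoAAV3D is a Rep/Cap packaging (helper) plasmid for producing recombinant AAV with the MyoAAV 3D capsid, an engineered variant described as muscle-tropic in mice and macaques. It is catalogued on a pUC57-Kan backbone and is maintained in E. coli through a high-copy ColE1/pUC-type origin with kanamycin selection (an aph(3')-Ia gene driven by the AmpR promoter). The annotated sequence of about 9.4 kb also carries an f1 origin and pBluescript-like remnants (lac promoter/operator, lacZα fragment, T3 and T7 promoters). No ITRs are annotated, consistent with a plasmid that supplies functions in trans rather than being packaged itself.

The payload is a synthetic 2,232 bp cap gene encoding AAV9 VP1 with a seven-residue peptide (RGDYREL) inserted between amino acids 588 and 589, the surface position commonly used for retargeting peptides. The annotation tool labels this reading frame by homology to the AAV2 capsid protein, but the catalogue identifies it as AAV9-derived. The recorded promoter is p41, which would sit within the partial Rep52-like sequence annotated immediately upstream of cap. A full-length AAV2 Rep78 reading frame lies at the start of the sequence. Between it and cap lies a tetracycline transactivator-type coding sequence (annotated as an rtTA3 fragment with VP16-derived activation repeats), a bGH polyadenylation signal, and an array of tet operator repeats. This layout suggests transactivator-boosted capsid expression, though the record does not explain the design.

The plasmid is typically co-transfected with an ITR-flanked transgene plasmid and adenoviral helper functions to make muscle-directed AAV vectors.
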