Features (pLannotate 1.2.2; 29 found; start..end, strand, type, name):
    187..2049    +  CDS            Rep78: REP78_AAV2S - Experimental evidence at protein level: Swiss-Prot protein existence level 1. Plays an essential role in the initiation of viral DNA synthesis. Binds specifically to an inverted terminal repeat element (ITR) on the 3' and 5' ends of the viral DNA, where it cleaves a site specifically to generate a priming site for initiation of the synthesis of a complementary strand. Plays also a role as transcriptional regulator, DNA helicase and as key factors in site-specific integration of the viral genome. Regulates host PKA activity by interacting with host PRKX as a mechanism of interferi
   2152..2828    +  CDS            rtTA3 (fragment): reverse tetracycline transactivator 3 activates expression from Tet-responsive promoters in the presence of doxycycline
   2758..2868    +  CDS            VP48: 3 tandem repeats of the minimal activation domain of herpes simplex virus VP16 (Cheng et al., 2013)
   2907..2925    -  promoter       SP6 promoter: promoter for bacteriophage SP6 RNA polymerase
   2951..3175    +  polyA_signal   bGH poly(A) signal: bovine growth hormone polyadenylation signal
   3179..3200    +  promoter       SV40 promoter (fragment): SV40 enhancer and early promoter
   3236..3256    +  promoter       tight TRE promoter (fragment): Tet-responsive promoter PTight, consisting of seven tet operator sequences followed by the minimal CMV promoter
   3273..3293    +  promoter       tight TRE promoter (fragment): Tet-responsive promoter PTight, consisting of seven tet operator sequences followed by the minimal CMV promoter
   3310..3330    +  promoter       tight TRE promoter (fragment): Tet-responsive promoter PTight, consisting of seven tet operator sequences followed by the minimal CMV promoter
   3347..3367    +  promoter       tight TRE promoter (fragment): Tet-responsive promoter PTight, consisting of seven tet operator sequences followed by the minimal CMV promoter
   3384..3404    +  promoter       tight TRE promoter (fragment): Tet-responsive promoter PTight, consisting of seven tet operator sequences followed by the minimal CMV promoter
   3421..3441    +  promoter       tight TRE promoter (fragment): Tet-responsive promoter PTight, consisting of seven tet operator sequences followed by the minimal CMV promoter
   3458..3478    +  promoter       tight TRE promoter (fragment): Tet-responsive promoter PTight, consisting of seven tet operator sequences followed by the minimal CMV promoter
   3495..3515    +  promoter       tight TRE promoter (fragment): Tet-responsive promoter PTight, consisting of seven tet operator sequences followed by the minimal CMV promoter
   3521..4138    +  CDS            Rep52 (fragment): REP52_AAV2S - Experimental evidence at protein level: Swiss-Prot protein existence level 1. Plays a critical role during packaging of viral DNA into empty capsids, where they are thought to be part of the packaging motor complex. The single stranded genomic DNA is packaged in a 3' to 5' direction and requires the association between viral DNA and Rep40. Regulates host PKA activity by interacting with host PRKX as a mechanism to interfere with helper virus propagation and to promote its own replication. From Adeno-associated virus 2 (isolate Srivastava/1982) (AAV-2).
   4158..6386    +  CDS            VP1: CAPSD_AAV2S - Experimental evidence at protein level: Swiss-Prot protein existence level 1. Capsid protein self-assembles to form an icosahedral capsid with a T=1 symmetry, about 22 nm in diameter, and consisting of 60 copies of three size variants of the capsid protein VP1, VP2 and VP3 which differ in their N-terminus. The capsid encapsulates the genomic ssDNA. Binds to host cell heparan sulfate and uses host ITGA5-ITGB1 as coreceptor on the cell surface to provide virion attachment to target cell. This attachment induces virion internalization predominantly through clathrin-dependent endocyt
   6542..6570    -  misc_feature   MCS (fragment): pBluescript multiple cloning site
   6583..6601    -  promoter       T3 promoter: promoter for bacteriophage T3 RNA polymerase
   6646..6662    -  protein_bind   lac operator: The lac repressor binds to the lac operator to inhibit transcription in E. coli. This inhibition can be relieved by adding lactose or isopropyl-β-D-thiogalactopyranoside (IPTG). lac repressor encoded by lacI
   6670..6700    -  promoter       lac promoter: promoter for the E. coli lac operon
   6715..6736    -  protein_bind   CAP binding site: CAP binding activates transcription in the presence of cAMP. E. coli catabolite activator protein
   6749..6841    -  CDS            lacI (fragment): lac repressor; lacI; The lac repressor binds to the lac operator to inhibit transcription in E. coli. This inhibition can be relieved by adding lactose or isopropyl-β-D-thiogalactopyranoside (IPTG).
   7024..7612    -  rep_origin     ori: high-copy-number ColE1/pMB1/pBR322/pUC origin of replication
   7783..8592    -  CDS            KanR: aminoglycoside phosphotransferase; aph(3')-Ia; confers resistance to kanamycin in bacteria or G418 (Geneticin®) in eukaryotes
   8593..8697    -  promoter       AmpR promoter: bla
   8750..9178    -  rep_origin     f1 ori (sequence partly withheld): f1 bacteriophage origin of replication; arrow indicates direction of (+) strand synthesis
   9183..9338    -  CDS            lacZα (fragment): LacZα fragment of β-galactosidase; lacZ fragment
   9346..9364    +  promoter       T7 promoter: promoter for bacteriophage T7 RNA polymerase
   9373..9392    -  misc_feature   MCS (fragment): pBluescript multiple cloning site
>Addgene plasmid #224445 | kiCAP-AAV-MyoAAV3D | addgene full sequence | sequence record 446645 | Addgene NGS Result
TCGACACGCGTGGAGGGGTGGAGTCGTGACGTGAATTACGTCATAGGGTTAGGGAGGTCCTGTATTAGAG
GTCACGTGAGTGTTTTGCGACATTTTGCGACACCATGTGGTCACGCTGGGTATTTAAGCCCGAGTGAGCA
CGCAGGGTCTCCATTTTGAAGCGGGAGGTTTGAACGCGCAGCCGCCATGCCGGGGTTTTACGAGATTGTG
ATTAAGGTCCCCAGCGACCTTGACGAGCATCTGCCCGGCATTTCTGACAGCTTTGTGAACTGGGTGGCCG
AGAAGGAATGGGAGTTGCCGCCAGATTCTGACATGGATCTGAATCTGATTGAGCAGGCACCCCTGACCGT
GGCCGAGAAGCTGCAGCGCGACTTTCTGACGGAATGGCGCCGTGTGAGTAAGGCCCCGGAGGCTCTTTTC
TTTGTGCAATTTGAGAAGGGAGAGAGCTACTTCCACATGCACGTGCTCGTGGAAACCACCGGGGTGAAAT
CCATGGTTTTGGGACGTTTCCTGAGTCAGATTCGCGAAAAACTGATTCAGAGAATTTACCGCGGGATCGA
GCCGACTTTGCCAAACTGGTTCGCGGTCACAAAGACCAGAAATGGCGCCGGAGGCGGGAACAAGGTGGTG
GATGAGTGCTACATCCCCAATTACTTGCTCCCCAAAACCCAGCCTGAGCTCCAGTGGGCGTGGACTAATA
TGGAACAGTATTTAAGCGCCTGTTTGAATCTCACGGAGCGTAAACGGTTGGTGGCGCAGCATCTGACGCA
CGTGTCGCAGACGCAGGAGCAGAACAAAGAGAATCAGAATCCCAATTCTGATGCGCCGGTGATCAGATCA
AAAACTTCAGCCAGGTACATGGAGCTGGTCGGGTGGCTCGTGGACAAGGGGATTACCTCGGAGAAGCAGT
GGATCCAGGAGGACCAGGCCTCATACATCTCCTTCAATGCGGCCTCCAACTCGCGGTCCCAAATCAAGGC
TGCCTTGGACAATGCGGGAAAGATTATGAGCCTGACTAAAACCGCCCCCGACTACCTGGTGGGCCAGCAG
CCCGTGGAGGACATTTCCAGCAATCGGATTTATAAAATTTTGGAACTAAACGGGTACGATCCCCAATATG
CGGCTTCCGTCTTTCTGGGATGGGCCACGAAAAAGTTCGGCAAGAGGAACACCATCTGGCTGTTTGGGCC
TGCAACTACCGGGAAGACCAACATCGCGGAGGCCATAGCCCACACTGTGCCCTTCTACGGGTGCGTAAAC
TGGACCAATGAGAACTTTCCCTTCAACGACTGTGTCGACAAGATGGTGATCTGGTGGGAGGAGGGGAAGA
TGACCGCCAAGGTCGTGGAGTCGGCCAAAGCCATTCTCGGAGGAAGCAAGGTGCGCGTGGACCAGAAATG
CAAGTCCTCGGCCCAGATAGACCCGACTCCCGTGATCGTCACCTCCAACACCAACATGTGCGCCGTGATT
GACGGGAACTCAACGACCTTCGAACACCAGCAGCCGTTGCAAGACCGGATGTTCAAATTTGAACTCACCC
GCCGTCTGGATCATGACTTTGGGAAGGTCACCAAGCAGGAAGTCAAAGACTTTTTCCGGTGGGCAAAGGA
TCACGTGGTTGAGGTGGAGCATGAATTCTACGTCAAAAAGGGTGGAGCCAAGAAAAGACCCGCCCCCAGT
GACGCAGATATAAGTGAGCCCAAACGGGTGCGCGAGTCAGTTGCGCAGCCATCGACGTCAGACGCGGAAG
CTTCGATCAACTACGCGGACAGGTACCAAAACAAATGTTCTCGTCACGTGGGCATGAATCTGATGCTGTT
TCCCTGCAGACAATGCGAGAGACTGAATCAGAATTCAAATATCTGCTTCACTCACGGTGTCAAAGACTGT
TTAGAGTGCTTTCCCGTGTCAGAATCTCAACCCGTTTCTGTCGTCAAAAAGGCGTATCAGAAACTGTGCT
ACATTCATCACATCATGGGAAAGGTGCCAGACGCTTGCACTGCTTGCGACCTGGTCAATGTGGACTTGGA
TGACTGTGTTTCTGAACAATAAATGACTTAAACCAGGTATTGCTGCCGATGGTTATCTTCCAGATTGGCT
CGAGGACAACCTTAGTGAACTAGTGCCACCATGAGTCGGCTGGATAAATCTAAAGTCATAAACGGCGCTC
TGGAATTACTCAATGAAGTCGGTATCGAAGGCCTGACGACAAGGAAACTCGCTCAAAAGCTGGGAGTTGA
GCAGCCTACCCTGTACTGGCACGTGAAGAACAAGCGGGCCCTGCTCGATGCCCTGGCCATCGAGATGCTG
GACAGGCATCATACCCACTTCTGCCCCCTGGAAGGCGAGTCATGGCAAGACTTTCTGCGGAACAACGCCA
AGTCATTCCGCTGTGCTCTCCTCTCACATCGCGACGGGGCTAAAGTGCATCTCGGCACCCGCCCAACAGA
GAAACAGTACGAAACCCTGGAAAATCAGCTCGCGTTCCTGTGTCAGCAAGGCTTCTCCCTGGAGAACGCA
CTGTACGCTCTGTCCGCCGTGGGCCACTTTACACTGGGCTGCGTATTGGAGGAACAGGAGCATCAAGTAG
CAAAAGAGGAAAGAGAGACACCTACCACCGATTCTATGCCCCCACTTCTGAGACAAGCAATTGAGCTGTT
CGACCGGCAGGGAGCCGAACCTGCCTTCCTTTTCGGCCTGGAACTAATCATATGTGGCCTGGAGAAACAG
CTAAAGTGCGAAAGCGGCGGGCCGGCCGACGCCCTTGACGATTTTGACTTAGACATGCTCCCAGCCGATG
CCCTTGACGACTTTGACCTTGATATGCTGCCTGCTGACGCTCTTGACGATTTTGACCTTGACATGCTCCC
CGGGTAAATGCATGAATTCGATCTAGAGGGCCCTATTCTATAGTGTCACCTAAATGCTAGAGCTCGCTGA
TCAGCCTCGACTGTGCCTTCTAGTTGCCAGCCATCTGTTGTTTGCCCCTCCCCCGTGCCTTCCTTGACCC
TGGAAGGTGCCACTCCCACTGTCCTTTCCTAATAAAATGAGGAAATTGCATCGCATTGTCTGAGTAGGTG
TCATTCTATTCTGGGGGGTGGGGTGGGGCAGGACAGCAAGGGGGAGGATTGGGAAGACAATAGCAGGCAT
GCTGGGGATGCGGTGGGCTCTATGGCTTCTGAGGCGGAAAGAACCAGCTGGGGCTCGAATCAAGCTATCA
AGTGCCACCTGACGTCTCCCTATCAGTGATAGAGAAGTCGACACGTCTCGAGCTCCCTATCAGTGATAGA
GAAGGTACGTCTAGAACGTCTCCCTATCAGTGATAGAGAAGTCGACACGTCTCGAGCTCCCTATCAGTGA
TAGAGAAGGTACGTCTAGAACGTCTCCCTATCAGTGATAGAGAAGTCGACACGTCTCGAGCTCCCTATCA
GTGATAGAGAAGGTACGTCTAGAACGTCTCCCTATCAGTGATAGAGAAGTCGACACGTCTCGAGCTCCCT
ATCAGTGATAGAGAAGGTACCCCCTATATAAGCAGAGAGATCTGTTCAAATTTGAACTGACTAAGCGGCT
CCCGCCAGATTTTGGCAAGATTACTAAGCAGGAAGTCAAGGACTTTTTTGCTTGGGCAAAGGTCAATCAG
GTGCCGGTGACTCACGAGTTTAAAGTTCCCAGGGAATTGGCGGGAACTAAAGGGGCGGAGAAATCTCTAA
AACGCCCACTGGGTGACGTCACCAATACTAGCTATAAAAGTCTGGAGAAGCGGGCCAGGCTCTCATTTGT
TCCCGAGACGCCTCGCAGTTCAGACGTGACTGTTGATCCCGCTCCTCTGCGACCGCTAGCTTCGATCAAC
TACGCGGACAGGTACCAAAACAAATGTTCTCGTCACGTGGGCATGAATCTGATGCTGTTTCCCTGCAGAC
AATGCGAGAGACTGAATCAGAATTCAAATATCTGCTTCACTCACGGTGTCAAAGACTGTTTAGAGTGCTT
TCCCGTGTCAGAATCTCAACCCGTTTCTGTCGTCAAAAAGGCGTATCAGAAACTGTGCTACATTCATCAC
ATCATGGGAAAGGTGCCAGACGCTTGCACTGCTTGCGACCTGGTCAATGTGGACTTGGATGACTGTGTTT
CTGAACAATAAATGACTTAAACCAGGTATGGCTGCCGATGGTTATCTTCCAGATTGGCTCGAGGACAACC
TTAGTGAAGGAATTCGCGAGTGGTGGGCTTTGAAACCTGGAGCCCCTCAACCCAAGGCAAATCAACAACA
TCAAGACAACGCTCGAGGTCTTGTGCTTCCGGGTTACAAATACCTTGGACCCGGCAACGGACTCGACAAG
GGGGAGCCGGTCAACGCAGCAGACGCGGCGGCCCTCGAGCACGACAAGGCCTACGACCAGCAGCTCAAGG
CCGGAGACAACCCGTACCTCAAGTACAACCACGCCGACGCCGAGTTCCAGGAGCGGCTCAAAGAAGATAC
GTCTTTTGGGGGCAACCTCGGGCGAGCAGTCTTCCAGGCCAAAAAGAGGCTTCTTGAACCTCTTGGTCTG
GTTGAGGAAGCGGCTAAGACGGCTCCTGGAAAGAAGAGGCCTGTAGAGCAGTCTCCTCAGGAACCGGACT
CCTCCGCGGGTATTGGCAAATCGGGTGCACAGCCCGCTAAAAAGAGACTCAATTTCGGTCAGACTGGCGA
CACAGAGTCAGTCCCAGACCCTCAACCAATCGGAGAACCTCCCGCAGCCCCCTCAGGTGTGGGATCTCTT
ACAATGGCTTCAGGTGGTGGCGCACCAGTGGCAGACAATAACGAAGGTGCCGATGGAGTGGGTAGTTCCT
CGGGAAATTGGCATTGCGATTCCCAATGGCTGGGGGACAGAGTCATCACCACCAGCACCCGAACCTGGGC
CCTGCCCACCTACAACAATCACCTCTACAAGCAAATCTCCAACAGCACATCTGGAGGATCTTCAAATGAC
AACGCCTACTTCGGCTACAGCACCCCCTGGGGGTATTTTGACTTCAACAGATTCCACTGCCACTTCTCAC
CACGTGACTGGCAGCGACTCATCAACAACAACTGGGGATTCCGGCCTAAGCGACTCAACTTCAAGCTCTT
CAACATTCAGGTCAAAGAGGTTACGGACAACAATGGAGTCAAGACCATCGCCAATAACCTTACCAGCACG
GTCCAGGTCTTCACGGACTCAGACTATCAGCTCCCGTACGTGCTCGGGTCGGCTCACGAGGGCTGCCTCC
CGCCGTTCCCAGCGGACGTTTTCATGATTCCTCAGTACGGGTATCTGACGCTTAATGATGGAAGCCAGGC
CGTGGGTCGTTCGTCCTTTTACTGCCTGGAATATTTCCCGTCGCAAATGCTAAGAACGGGTAACAACTTC
CAGTTCAGCTACGAGTTTGAGAACGTACCTTTCCATAGCAGCTACGCTCACAGCCAAAGCCTGGACCGAC
TAATGAATCCACTCATCGACCAATACTTGTACTATCTCTCAAAGACTATTAACGGTTCTGGACAGAATCA
ACAAACGCTAAAATTCAGTGTGGCCGGACCCAGCAACATGGCTGTCCAGGGAAGAAACTACATACCTGGA
CCCAGCTACCGACAACAACGTGTCTCAACCACTGTGACTCAAAACAACAACAGCGAATTTGCTTGGCCTG
GAGCTTCTTCTTGGGCTCTCAATGGACGTAATAGCTTGATGAATCCTGGACCTGCTATGGCCAGCCACAA
AGAAGGAGAGGACCGTTTCTTTCCTTTGTCTGGATCTTTAATTTTTGGCAAACAAGGAACTGGAAGAGAC
AACGTGGATGCGGACAAAGTCATGATAACCAACGAAGAAGAAATTAAAACTACTAACCCGGTAGCAACGG
AGTCCTATGGACAAGTGGCCACAAACCACCAGAGTGCCCAAAGAGGAGACTACCGGGAACTCGCACAGGC
GCAGACCGGCTGGGTTCAAAACCAAGGAATACTTCCGGGTATGGTTTGGCAGGACAGAGATGTGTACCTG
CAAGGACCCATTTGGGCCAAAATTCCTCACACGGACGGCAACTTTCACCCTTCTCCGCTGATGGGAGGGT
TTGGAATGAAGCACCCGCCTCCTCAGATCCTCATCAAAAACACACCTGTACCTGCGGATCCTCCAACGGC
CTTCAACAAGGACAAGCTGAACTCTTTCATCACCCAGTATTCTACTGGCCAAGTCAGCGTGGAGATCGAG
TGGGAGCTGCAGAAGGAAAACAGCAAGCGCTGGAACCCGGAGATCCAGTACACTTCCAACTATTACAAGT
CTAATAATGTTGAATTTGCTGTTAATACTGAAGGTGTATATAGTGAACCCCGCCCCATTGGCACCAGATA
CCTGACTCGTAATCTGTAATTGCTTGTTAATCAATAAACCGTTTAATTCGTTTCAGTTGAACTTTGGTCT
CTGCGTATTTCTTTCTTATCTAGTTTCCATGGCTACGTAGATAAGTAGCATGGCGGGTTAATCATTAACT
ACAGATATCCATCACACTGGCGGCCGCTCGACTAGAGCGGCCGCCACCGCGGTGGAGCTCCAGCTTTTGT
TCCCTTTAGTGAGGGTTAATTGCGCGCTTGGCGTAATCATGGTCATAGCTGTTTCCTGTGTGAAATTGTT
ATCCGCTCACAATTCCACACAACATACGAGCCGGAAGCATAAAGTGTAAAGCCTGGGGTGCCTAATGAGT
GAGCTAACTCACATTAATTGCGTTGCGCTCACTGCCCGCTTTCCAGTCGGGAAACCTGTCGTGCCAGCTG
CATTAATGAATCGGCCAACGCGCGGGGAGAGGCGGTTTGCGTATTGGGCGCTCTTCCGCTTCCTCGCTCA
CTGACTCGCTGCGCTCGGTCGTTCGGCTGCGGCGAGCGGTATCAGCTCACTCAAAGGCGGTAATACGGTT
ATCCACAGAATCAGGGGATAACGCAGGAAAGAACATGTGAGCAAAAGGCCAGCAAAAGGCCAGGAACCGT
AAAAAGGCCGCGTTGCTGGCGTTTTTCCATAGGCTCCGCCCCCCTGACGAGCATCACAAAAATCGACGCT
CAAGTCAGAGGTGGCGAAACCCGACAGGACTATAAAGATACCAGGCGTTTCCCCCTGGAAGCTCCCTCGT
GCGCTCTCCTGTTCCGACCCTGCCGCTTACCGGATACCTGTCCGCCTTTCTCCCTTCGGGAAGCGTGGCG
CTTTCTCATAGCTCACGCTGTAGGTATCTCAGTTCGGTGTAGGTCGTTCGCTCCAAGCTGGGCTGTGTGC
ACGAACCCCCCGTTCAGCCCGACCGCTGCGCCTTATCCGGTAACTATCGTCTTGAGTCCAACCCGGTAAG
ACACGACTTATCGCCACTGGCAGCAGCCACTGGTAACAGGATTAGCAGAGCGAGGTATGTAGGCGGTGCT
ACAGAGTTCTTGAAGTGGTGGCCTAACTACGGCTACACTAGAAGAACAGTATTTGGTATCTGCGCTCTGC
TGAAGCCAGTTACCTTCGGAAAAAGAGTTGGTAGCTCTTGATCCGGCAAACAAACCACCGCTGGTAGCGG
TGGTTTTTTTGTTTGCAAGCAGCAGATTACGCGCAGAAAAAAAGGATCTCAAGAAGATCCTTTGATCTTT
TCTACGGGGTCTGACGCTCAGTGGAACGAAAACTCACGTTAAGGGATTTTGGTCATGAGATTATCAAAAA
GGATCTTCACCTAGATCCTTTTAAATTAAAAATGAAGTTTTAAATCAATCTAAAGTATATATGAGTAAAC
TTGGTCTGACAGTTAGAAAAACTCATCGAGCATCAAATGAAACTGCAATTTATTCATATCAGGATTATCA
ATACCATATTTTTGAAAAAGCCGTTTCTGTAATGAAGGAGAAAACTCACCGAGGCAGTTCCATAGGATGG
CAAGATCCTGGTATCGGTCTGCGATTCCGACTCGTCCAACATCAATACAACCTATTAATTTCCCCTCGTC
AAAAATAAGGTTATCAAGTGAGAAATCACCATGAGTGACGACTGAATCCGGTGAGAATGGCAAAAGTTTA
TGCATTTCTTTCCAGACTTGTTCAACAGGCCAGCCATTACGCTCGTCATCAAAATCACTCGCATCAACCA
AACCGTTATTCATTCGTGATTGCGCCTGAGCGAGACGAAATACGCGATCGCTGTTAAAAGGACAATTACA
AACAGGAATCGAATGCAACCGGCGCAGGAACACTGCCAGCGCATCAACAATATTTTCACCTGAATCAGGA
TATTCTTCTAATACCTGGAATGCTGTTTTTCCGGGGATCGCAGTGGTGAGTAACCATGCATCATCAGGAG
TACGGATAAAATGCTTGATGGTCGGAAGAGGCATAAATTCCGTCAGCCAGTTTAGTCTGACCATCTCATC
TGTAACATCATTGGCAACGCTACCTTTGCCATGTTTCAGAAACAACTCTGGCGCATCGGGCTTCCCATAC
AAGCGATAGATTGTCGCACCTGATTGCCCGACATTATCGCGAGCCCATTTATACCCATATAAATCAGCAT
CCATGTTGGAATTTAATCGCGGCCTCGACGTTTCCCGTTGAATATGGCTCATACTCTTCCTTTTTCAATA
TTATTGAAGCATTTATCAGGGTTATTGTCTCATGAGCGGATACATATTTGAATGTATTTAGAAAAATAAA
CAAATAGGGGTTCCGCGCACATTTCCCCGAAAAGTGCCACCTAAATTGTAAGCGTTAATATTTTGTTAAA
ATTCGCGTTAAATTTTTGTTAAATCAGCTCATTTTTTAACCAATAGGCCGAAATCGGCAAAATCCCTTAT
AAATCAAAAGAATAGACCGAGATAGGGT
[37 nt withheld, positions 8849-8885]
AAAGAACGTGGACTCCAACGTCAAAGG
[49 nt withheld, positions 8913-8961]
T
[91 nt withheld, positions 8963-9053]
G
[124 nt withheld, positions 9055-9178]
CCCATTCGCCATTCAGGCTGCGCAACTGTTGGGAAGGGCGATCGGTGCGGGCCTCTTCGCTATTACGCCA
GCTGGCGAAAGGGGGATGTGCTGCAAGGCGATTAAGTTGGGTAACGCCAGGGTTTTCCCAGTCACGACGT
TGTAAAACGACGGCCAGTGAGCGCGCGTAATACGACTCACTATAGGGCGAATTGGGTACCGGGCCCCCCC
TCGATCGAGG
