>Addgene plasmid #224445 | kiCAP-AAV-MyoAAV3D | depositor partial sequence | sequence record 439835 | MyoAAV 3D cap
ATGGCTGCCGATGGTTATCTTCCAGATTGGCTCGAGGACAACCTTAGTGAAGGAATTCGCGAGTGGTGGG
CTTTGAAACCTGGAGCCCCTCAACCCAAGGCAAATCAACAACATCAAGACAACGCTCGAGGTCTTGTGCT
TCCGGGTTACAAATACCTTGGACCCGGCAACGGACTCGACAAGGGGGAGCCGGTCAACGCAGCAGACGCG
GCGGCCCTCGAGCACGACAAGGCCTACGACCAGCAGCTCAAGGCCGGAGACAACCCGTACCTCAAGTACA
ACCACGCCGACGCCGAGTTCCAGGAGCGGCTCAAAGAAGATACGTCTTTTGGGGGCAACCTCGGGCGAGC
AGTCTTCCAGGCCAAAAAGAGGCTTCTTGAACCTCTTGGTCTGGTTGAGGAAGCGGCTAAGACGGCTCCT
GGAAAGAAGAGGCCTGTAGAGCAGTCTCCTCAGGAACCGGACTCCTCCGCGGGTATTGGCAAATCGGGTG
CACAGCCCGCTAAAAAGAGACTCAATTTCGGTCAGACTGGCGACACAGAGTCAGTCCCAGACCCTCAACC
AATCGGAGAACCTCCCGCAGCCCCCTCAGGTGTGGGATCTCTTACAATGGCTTCAGGTGGTGGCGCACCA
GTGGCAGACAATAACGAAGGTGCCGATGGAGTGGGTAGTTCCTCGGGAAATTGGCATTGCGATTCCCAAT
GGCTGGGGGACAGAGTCATCACCACCAGCACCCGAACCTGGGCCCTGCCCACCTACAACAATCACCTCTA
CAAGCAAATCTCCAACAGCACATCTGGAGGATCTTCAAATGACAACGCCTACTTCGGCTACAGCACCCCC
TGGGGGTATTTTGACTTCAACAGATTCCACTGCCACTTCTCACCACGTGACTGGCAGCGACTCATCAACA
ACAACTGGGGATTCCGGCCTAAGCGACTCAACTTCAAGCTCTTCAACATTCAGGTCAAAGAGGTTACGGA
CAACAATGGAGTCAAGACCATCGCCAATAACCTTACCAGCACGGTCCAGGTCTTCACGGACTCAGACTAT
CAGCTCCCGTACGTGCTCGGGTCGGCTCACGAGGGCTGCCTCCCGCCGTTCCCAGCGGACGTTTTCATGA
TTCCTCAGTACGGGTATCTGACGCTTAATGATGGAAGCCAGGCCGTGGGTCGTTCGTCCTTTTACTGCCT
GGAATATTTCCCGTCGCAAATGCTAAGAACGGGTAACAACTTCCAGTTCAGCTACGAGTTTGAGAACGTA
CCTTTCCATAGCAGCTACGCTCACAGCCAAAGCCTGGACCGACTAATGAATCCACTCATCGACCAATACT
TGTACTATCTCTCAAAGACTATTAACGGTTCTGGACAGAATCAACAAACGCTAAAATTCAGTGTGGCCGG
ACCCAGCAACATGGCTGTCCAGGGAAGAAACTACATACCTGGACCCAGCTACCGACAACAACGTGTCTCA
ACCACTGTGACTCAAAACAACAACAGCGAATTTGCTTGGCCTGGAGCTTCTTCTTGGGCTCTCAATGGAC
GTAATAGCTTGATGAATCCTGGACCTGCTATGGCCAGCCACAAAGAAGGAGAGGACCGTTTCTTTCCTTT
GTCTGGATCTTTAATTTTTGGCAAACAAGGAACTGGAAGAGACAACGTGGATGCGGACAAAGTCATGATA
ACCAACGAAGAAGAAATTAAAACTACTAACCCGGTAGCAACGGAGTCCTATGGACAAGTGGCCACAAACC
ACCAGAGTGCCCAAAGAGGAGACTACCGGGAACTCGCACAGGCGCAGACCGGCTGGGTTCAAAACCAAGG
AATACTTCCGGGTATGGTTTGGCAGGACAGAGATGTGTACCTGCAAGGACCCATTTGGGCCAAAATTCCT
CACACGGACGGCAACTTTCACCCTTCTCCGCTGATGGGAGGGTTTGGAATGAAGCACCCGCCTCCTCAGA
TCCTCATCAAAAACACACCTGTACCTGCGGATCCTCCAACGGCCTTCAACAAGGACAAGCTGAACTCTTT
CATCACCCAGTATTCTACTGGCCAAGTCAGCGTGGAGATCGAGTGGGAGCTGCAGAAGGAAAACAGCAAG
CGCTGGAACCCGGAGATCCAGTACACTTCCAACTATTACAAGTCTAATAATGTTGAATTTGCTGTTAATA
CTGAAGGTGTATATAGTGAACCCCGCCCCATTGGCACCAGATACCTGACTCGTAATCTGTAA
